Addgene plasmid #28031: pTGV-Express SMR5448
Purpose: (Empty Backbone)
Depositing lab: Susan Rosenberg. Depositing organization: Baylor College of Medicine. Publication: The TGV transgenic vectors for single-copy gene expression from the Escherichia coli chromosome. Gumbiner-Russo LM, Lombardo MJ, Ponder RG, Rosenberg SM. Gene. 2001 Jul 25. 273(1):97-104. 10.1016/S0378-1119(01)00565-0 PubMed 11483365.
Backbone
  Vector backbone: n/a
  Backbone size (bp): 6610
  Vector type: Bacterial Expression
Growth in bacteria
  Bacterial resistance: Ampicillin, 100 μg/mL
  Growth temperature: 37°C
  Growth strain: DH5alpha
  Copy number: Unknown
Gene/Insert
  Gene/Insert name: None
  Cloning method: Restriction Enzyme
  Sequencing primers: 5′ n/a
Terms and licenses: Academic/Nonprofit Terms; Industry Terms: Not Available to Industry
Depositor comments: pTGV-Express contains PBAD and also includes the Shine-Dalgarno prokaryotic translation-initiation sequence for expression of heterologous genes in E. coli.
How to cite: pTGV-Express SMR5448 was a gift from Susan Rosenberg (Addgene plasmid # 28031 ; http://n2t.net/addgene:28031 ; RRID:Addgene_28031)
