[The description below was written by a language model from this plasmid's Addgene catalogue record.]
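Description:
pTGV-Express SMR5448 is an empty bacterial expression backbone of about 6.6 kb, belonging to the TGV family of transgenic vectors that were developed for single-copy gene expression from the Escherichia coli chromosome. It is maintained in standard E. coli cloning strains under ampicillin selection. The record does not name a parental backbone, an origin of replication or a copy number, and no feature table is available, so the detailed layout of the plasmid cannot be described from the information given.

The plasmid carries no insert. Its defining elements, according to the depositor's notes, are the PBAD promoter and a Shine-Dalgarno sequence. PBAD is the arabinose-inducible promoter of the E. coli araBAD operon, which generally gives tight, titratable control of transcription: low basal activity in the absence of arabinose and graded induction when the sugar is supplied. The Shine-Dalgarno sequence provides a prokaryotic ribosome-binding site, so that a heterologous coding sequence lacking its own bacterial translation-initiation signals can still be translated efficiently once placed downstream. Genes of interest are introduced by restriction enzyme cloning.

The intended use is to build an arabinose-regulated expression cassette for a foreign gene in E. coli. As the associated publication title indicates, the vector series is aimed at chromosomal, single-copy expression rather than expression from a multicopy plasmid, which avoids copy-number variation and gene-dosage artefacts. The record itself does not state the chromosomal target site, the integration mechanism or any additional markers used to select integrants.
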