>Addgene plasmid #28031 | pTGV-Express SMR5448 | addgene partial sequence | sequence record 34347 | 28031 with pBAD-F
TGAGCTTTTTTCGCAACTCTCTACTGTTTCTCCATACCCGTTTTAGGAGGTACTGAGCATGCGTCTAGAG
CTCGAGGTAGATCTGAAAGCTTGAATCGATGTACGTACTATACCGGTGCGAACGGGAAGGTAAAAAGACA
AAAAGTTGTTTTTAATACCTTTAAGTGATACCAGATGGCATTGCGCCATCTGGCAGAGTGATTAACTAAA
CATCGCAGTAATCGAGGCGCTTGCCAGAGAGTGGAAATGAACGTTAAACCCGACCATCGCGCCGCTGGCA
CCTTCATCGACATCAATACGTTCTATATCCAGCGCGTGAACGGTAAAAATGTAGCGATGAGTTTCGCCTT
TCGGCGGTGCTGCGCCATCGTACCCGGTTTTACCAAAGTCGGTACGCGTCTGCAAAACGCCGTCTGGCAT
TGCTACCAGACCAGAGCCAAACCCTTGCGGTAATACGCGGGTATCAGCGGGTAAGTTAACAACTACCCAG
TGCCACCAGCCGGAGCCGGTTGGCGCATCCGGGTCGTAGCAGGTGACAACAAAACTTTTCGTTCCCGCAG
GAACATCATCCCACGCCAGATGCGGTGAAATATTATCGCCATCGTAACCCATGCCGTTAAAGACATGACG
ATGCGGCAATTTATCGCCATCGCGCAGATCGTTACTGATGAGTTTCATGAACCCTCCTTTCTTGTTTGCA
GAAAGTGTAGCCAGAAACCCTCACGCGGACTTCTCGTTATTGGCAAAAAAATGTTTCATCCTGTACCGCG
CGGTTAACCGCTGCGGTCAGACGCTGCAACTGTTGCGGGAGAATAATATAGGGCGGCATCAGGTAAATCA
GTTTG
