>Addgene plasmid #28031 | pTGV-Express SMR5448 | addgene partial sequence | sequence record 34348 | 28031 with Amp-R (5' ATAATACCGCGCCACATAGC 3')
GTTCTTCGGGGCGAAAACTCTCAAGGATCTTACCGCTGTTGAGATCCAGTTCGATGTAACCCACTCGTGC
ACCCAACTGATCTTCAGCATCTTTTACTTTCACCAGCGTTTCTGGGTGAGCAAAAACAGGAAGGCAAAAT
GCCGCAAAAAAGGGAATAAGGGCGACACGGAAATGTTGAATACTCATACTCTTCCTTTTTCAATATTATT
GAAGCATTTATCAGGGTTATTGTCTCATGAGCGGATACATATTTGAATGTATTTAGAAAAATAAACAAAT
AGGGGTTCCGCGCACATTTCCCCGAAAAGTGCCACCTGACGTCTAAGAAACCATTATTATCATGACATTA
ACCTATAAAAATAGGCGTATCACGAGGCCCTGGCGCGCCTAGGCCATATGGGCCCGGGCGAGCATATTGA
TCCGCTGCAAACTGAAATTGGCAGCATGGTCTATGCGGTGAAACCAGGCGATGGTTCTGCGCGTGAACAG
GCGGCGAGCTGCCAGCGTGTGATTGGCGGTCTGGCGAATATTGCCGAGGAGTACGCGACTAAACGCTATC
GTTCTAACGTCATCAACTGGGGGATGTTACCGCTGCAAATGGCGGAAGTACCAGCCTTTGAAGTGGGGGA
TTACATTTACATCCCTGGCATTAAAGCGGCGCTGGATAATCCGGGTACGACGTTTAAAGGTTATGTGATC
CATGAAGATGCGCCGGTAACGGAAATTACGCTCTATATGGAAAGTCTGACTGCTGAAGAGCGCGAGATTA
TCAAGGCGGGTAGTTTGATTAACTTCAATAAAAACCGTCAGATGTAAAAAGCGCCATGTGAATGTAGGTC
GCATTCGGCACTTATTGTCGGATGCGATGCTTGCGCATCTTATCCGACCTACGAATCGCATCGAATCTGT
AGCCAGATA
